>Addgene plasmid #156968 | pD649-HAsp-SIGLEC1(Trunc3)-Fc(DAPA)-AviTag-6xHis | addgene full sequence | sequence record 413511 | Addgene NGS Result
TTTCAATATTATTGAAGCATTTATCAGGGTTATTGTCTCATGAGCGGATACATATTTGAATGTATTTAGA
AAAATAAACAAATAGGGGTCAGTGTTACAACCAATTAACCAATTCTGAACATTATCGCGAGCCCATTTAT
ACCTGAATATGGCTCATAACACCCCTTGCTCATGACCAAAATCCCTTAACGTGAGTTACGCGCGCGTCGT
TCCACTGAGCGTCAGACCCCGTAGAAAAGATCAAAGGATCTTCTTGAGATCCTTTTTTTCTGCGCGTAAT
CTGCTGCTTGCAAACAAAAAAACCACCGCTACCAGCGGTGGTTTGTTTGCCGGATCAAGAGCTACCAACT
CTTTTTCCGAAGGTAACTGGCTTCAGCAGAGCGCAGATACCAAATACTGTTCTTCTAGTGTAGCCGTAGT
TAGCCCACCACTTCAAGAACTCTGTAGCACCGCCTACATACCTCGCTCTGCTAATCCTGTTACCAGTGGC
TGCTGCCAGTGGCGATAAGTCGTGTCTTACCGGGTTGGACTCAAGACGATAGTTACCGGATAAGGCGCAG
CGGTCGGGCTGAACGGGGGGTTCGTGCACACAGCCCAGCTTGGAGCGAACGACCTACACCGAACTGAGAT
ACCTACAGCGTGAGCTATGAGAAAGCGCCACGCTTCCCGAAGGGAGAAAGGCGGACAGGTATCCGGTAAG
CGGCAGGGTCGGAACAGGAGAGCGCACGAGGGAGCTTCCAGGGGGAAACGCCTGGTATCTTTATAGTCCT
GTCGGGTTTCGCCACCTCTGACTTGAGCGTCGATTTTTGTGATGCTCGTCAGGGGGGCGGAGCCTATGGA
AAAACGCCAGCAACGCGGCCTTTTTACGGTTCCTGGCCTTTTGCTGGCCTTTTGCTCACATGTTCTTTCC
TGCGTTATCCCCTGATTCTGTGGATAACCGTATTACCGCCTTTGAGTGAGCTGATACCGCTCGCCGCAGC
CGAACGACCGAGCGCAGCGAGTCAGTGAGCGAGGAAGCGGAAGGCGAGAGTAGGGAACTGCCAGGCATCA
AACTAAGCAGAAGGCCCCTGACGGATGGCCTTTTTGCGTTTCTACAAACTCTTTCTGTGTTGTAAAACGA
CGGCCAGTCTTAAGCTCGGGCCCCCTGGGCGGTTCTGATAACGAGTAATCGTTAATCCGCAAATAACGTA
AAAACCCGCTTCGGCGGGTTTTTTTATGGGGGGAGTTTAGGGAAAGAGCATTTGTCAGAATATTTAAGGG
CGCCTGTCACTTTGCTTGATATATGAGAATTATTTAACCTTATAAATGAGAAAAAAGCAACGCACTTTAA
ATAAGATACGTTGCTTTTTCGATTGATGAACACCTATAATTAAACTATTCATCTATTATTTATGATTTTT
TGTATATACAATATTTCTAGTTTGTTAAAGAGAATTAAGAAAATAAATCTCGAAAATAATAAAGGGAAAA
TCAGTTTTTGATATCAAAATTATACATGTCAACGATAATACAAAATATAATACAAACTATAAGATGTTAT
CAGTATTTATTATCATTTAGAATAAATTTTGTGTCGCCCTTAATTGTGAGCGGATAACAATTACGAGCTT
CATGCACAGTGGCGTTGACTCAATATTGGCCATTAGCCATATTATTCATTGGTTATATAGCATAAATCAA
TATTGGCTATTGGCCATTGCATACGTTGTATCTATATCATAATATGTACATTTATATTGGCTCATGTCCA
ATATGACCGCCATGTTGGCATTGATTATTGACTAGTTATTAATAGTAATCAATTACGGGGTCATTAGTTC
ATAGCCCATATATGGAGTTCCGCGTTACATAACTTACGGTAAATGGCCCGCCTGGCTGACCGCCCAACGA
CCCCCGCCCATTGACGTCAATAATGACGTATGTTCCCATAGTAACGCCAATAGGGACTTTCCATTGACGT
CAATGGGTGGAGTATTTACGGTAAACTGCCCACTTGGCAGTACATCAAGTGTATCATATGCCAAGTACGC
CCCCTATTGACGTCAATGACGGTAAATGGCCCGCCTGGCATTATGCCCAGTACATGACCTTATGGGACTT
TCCTACTTGGCAGTACATCTACGTATTAGTCATCGCTATTACCATGGTGATGCGGTTTTGGCAGTACATC
AATGGGCGTGGATAGCGGTTTGACTCACGGGGATTTCCAAGTCTCCACCCCATTGACGTCAATGGGAGTT
TGTTTTGGCACCAAAATCAACGGGACTTTCCAAAATGTCGTAACAACTCCGCCCCATTGACGCAAATGGG
CGGTAGGCGTGTACGGTGGGAGGTCTATATAAGCAGAGCTCGTTTAGTGAACCGTCAGATCGCCTGGAGA
CGCCATCCACGCTGTTTTGACCTCCATAGAAGACACCGGGACCGATCCAGCCTCCGCGGCCGGGAACGGT
GCATTGGAACGCGGATTCCCCGTGCCAAGAGTGACGTAAGTACCGCCTATAGAGTCTATAGGCCCACCCC
CTTGGCTTCGTTAGAACGCGGCTACAATTAATACATAACCTTATGTATCATACACATACGATTTAGGTGA
CACTATAGAATAACATCCACTTTGCCTTTCTCTCCACAGGTGTCCACTCCCAGGTCCAACTGCACCTCGG
TTCTATCGAAAACGCGCCTGCTAGCGCCACCATGAAGACCATCATTGCCCTGAGCTACATCTTCTGCCTG
GTGTTCGCTGCGGCCGCCGGTGCTTGGGTTCAAGTTTCTCCATCTCCTGAGCTGCAAGAGGGCCAAGCCG
TGGTGCTGTCTTGTCAGGTTCACACAGGCGTGCCAGAGGGCACCAGCTACAGATGGTACAGAGATGGCCA
GCCTCTGCAAGAGAGCACCAGCGCCACACTGAGATTCGCCGCCATCACACTGACACAGGCTGGCGCCTAT
CACTGCCAAGCTCAGGCTCCAGGATCTGCCACAACATCTCTGGCCGCTCCTATCAGCCTGCACGTGTCAT
ATGCCCCTAGACACGTGACCCTGACCACACTGATGGATACAGGCCCTGGCAGACTGGGCCTGCTGCTGTG
TAGAGTGGATAGCGATCCTCCTGCTCAGCTGCGACTGCTGCATGGCGATAGACTGGTGGCCTCTACACTG
CAAGGCGTTGGAGGACCTGAGGGCAGCTCTCCTAGACTGCATGTGGCCGTGGCTCCCAACACACTGAGGC
TGGAAATTCACGGCGCCATGCTGGAAGATGAGGGCGTGTACATCTGCGAGGCCAGCAATACTCTCGGACA
GGCCTCTGCCTCTGCCGACTTTGATGCTCAGGCCGTGAACGTGCAAGTGTGGCCTGGCGCCACAGTTAGA
GAGGGCCAGCTGGTCAATCTGACCTGCCTCGTGTGGACAACACACCCCGCTCAGCTGACCTACACCTGGT
ATCAGGACGGCCAGCAGAGACTGGACGCCCACTCTATCCCTCTGCCTAATGTGACAGTGCGGGACGCCAC
CTCCTACAGATGTGGTGTTGGACCTCCTGGCAGAGCCCCTAGGCTGAGCAGACCTATCACACTGGACGTG
CTGTACGCCCCTCGGAACCTGAGACTGACCTACCTGCTGGAATCTCATGGCGGACAGCTGGCTCTGGTGC
TGTGCACTGTTGACAGCAGACCACCAGCTCAGCTGGCACTGTCTCATGCTGGTAGACTGCTGGCTTCTAG
CACAGCCGCCAGCGTGCCCAATACTCTGAGACTGGAACTGAGAGGCCCTCAGCCAAGAGATGAGGGATTC
TACAGCTGCAGCGCCAGATCTCCTCTGGGACAAGCCAACACCTCTCTGGAACTCAGACTGGAAGGCGTCA
GAGTGATTCTGGCCCCTGAAGCCGCTGTTCCTGAAGGCGCTCCAATCACCGTGACCTGTGCTGATCCAGC
CGCTCATGCCCCTACACTGTATACTTGGTATCACAACGGCCGGTGGCTGCAAGAAGGACCTGCTGCCTCT
CTGAGCTTCCTGGTGGCTACAAGAGCACACGCAGGCGCCTATAGCTGTCAGGCACAAGATGCCCAGGGCA
CAAGAAGCAGTAGACCTGCCGCTCTGCAGGTCCTGTACGCTCCTCAAGATGCCGTGCTGAGCAGCTTCAG
AGATAGCCGGGCCAGATCCATGGCCGTGATCCAGTGTACCGTGGACTCTGAACCTCCTGCCGAACTGGCC
CTGAGCCACGATGGAAAAGTGCTGGCCACAAGCAGCGGCGTGCACTCTTTGGCATCTGGCACAGGACATG
TGCAGGTCGCCAGAAACGCCCTGAGACTCCAGGTGCAGGATGTGCCTGCTGGCGACGATACCTACGTGTG
CACTGCCCAAAATCTGCTGGGCAGCATCAGCACCATCGGCAGACTGCAAGTGGAAGGGGCTAGAGTGGTG
GCCGAACCTGGACTGGATGTTCCAGAAGGGGCCGCACTGAACCTGTCCTGCAGACTTCTCGGAGGACCAG
GACCAGTGGGCAATAGCACCTTCGCCTGGTTCTGGAACGACAGAAGGCTGCACGCTGAGCCCGTTCCTAC
ACTGGCCTTTACACACGTGGCCAGAGCACAGGCCGGCATGTATCATTGTCTGGCCGAACTGCCTACAGGC
GCTGCTGCTTCTGCTCCCGTGATGCTGAGAGTGCTGTACCCTCCTAAGACACCCACCATGATGGTGTTCG
TGGAACCCGAAGGCGGCCTGAGAGGCATCCTGGATTGCAGAGTGGATTCCGAGCCTCTGGCTTCTCTGAC
ACTGCATCTGGGCTCCAGACTGGTCGCATCTTCTCAGCCTCAAGGCGCCCCTGCCGAGCCTCATATTCAT
GTGCTGGCAAGCCCCAACGCTCTGAGAGTGGACATTGAAGCCCTGCGGCCTTCTGACCAGGGCGAGTATA
TCTGTAGCGCCAGCAACGTGCTGGGCTCCGCCAGCACAAGCACATATTTTGGAGTGCGGGCCCTGCACCG
GCTGCACCAGTTTCAACAAGGCGCGCCGGGCGGCGACAAGACCCACACCTGCCCCCCCTGCCCAGCTCCA
GAACTGCTGGGAGGGCCTTCCGTGTTCCTGTTCCCCCCCAAGCCCAAGGACACCCTGATGATCAGCAGGA
CCCCCGAGGTGACCTGCGTGGTGGTGGCCGTGTCCCACGAGGACCCAGAGGTGAAGTTCAACTGGTACGT
GGACGGCGTGGAGGTGCACAACGCCAAGACCAAGCCCAGAGAGGAGCAGTACAACAGCACCTACAGGGTG
GTGTCCGTGCTGACCGTGCTGCACCAGGACTGGCTGAACGGCAAAGAATACAAGTGCAAAGTCTCCAACA
AGGCCCTGGCTGCCCCAATCGAAAAGACAATCAGCAAGGCCAAGGGCCAGCCACGGGAGCCCCAGGTGTA
CACCCTGCCCCCCAGCCGGGAGGAGATGACCAAGAACCAGGTGTCCCTGACCTGTCTGGTGAAGGGCTTC
TACCCCAGCGATATCGCCGTGGAGTGGGAGAGCAACGGCCAGCCCGAGAACAACTACAAGACCACCCCCC
CAGTGCTGGACAGCGACGGCAGCTTCTTCCTGTACAGCAAGCTGACCGTGGACAAGTCCAGGTGGCAGCA
GGGCAACGTGTTCAGCTGCAGCGTGATGCACGAGGCCCTGCACAACCACTACACCCAGAAGTCCCTGAGC
CTGAGCCCCGGCGGCAGCGGTCTTAATGATATTTTCGAGGCTCAGAAGATTGAGTGGCATGAACACCACC
ACCATCACCACTAAGGCCGGCCTGTAGTCACTGGCACAACGCGTTACCCGGTAAGCCAATCGGGTATACA
CGGTCGTCATACTGCAGACAGGGTTCTTCTACTTTGCAAGATAGTCTTGAGTAGTAAAATAAATAGATAG
AGAAAATCAGCCTCGACTGTGCCTTCTAGTTGCCAGCCATCTGTTGTTTGCCCCTCCCCCGTGCCTTCCT
TGACCCTGGAAGGTGCCACTCCCACTGTCCTTTCCTAATAAAATGAGGAAATTGCATCACAACACTCAAC
CCTATCTCGGTCTATTCTTTTGATTTATAAGGGATTTTGCCGATTTCGGCCTATTGGTTAAAAAATGAGC
TGATTTAACAAAAATTTAACGCGAATTAATTCTGTGGAATGTGTGTCAGTTAGGGTGTGGAAAGTCCCCA
GGCTCCCCAGCAGGCAGAAGTATGCAAAGCATGCATCTCAATTAGTCAGCAACCAGGTGTGGAAAGTCCC
CAGGCTCCCCAGCAGGCAGAAGTATGCAAAGCATGCATCTCAATTAGTCAGCAACCATAGTCCCGCCCCT
AACTCCGCCCATCCCGCCCCTAACTCCGCCCAGTTCCGCCCATTCTCCGCCCCATGGCTGACTAATTTTT
TTTATTTATGCAGAGGCCGAGGCCGCCTCTGCCTCTGAGCTATTCCAGAAGTAGTGAGGAGGCTTTTTTG
GAGGCCTAGGCTTTTGCAAAAAGCTCCCGGGAGCTTGTATATCCATTTTCGGATCTGATCAGCACGTGTT
GACAATTAATCATCGGCATAGTATATCGGCATAGTATAATACGACAAGGTGAGGAACTAAACCATGACCG
AGTACAAGCCCACGGTGCGCCTCGCCACCCGCGACGACGTCCCCAGGGCCGTACGCACCCTCGCCGCCGC
GTTCGCCGACTACCCCGCCACGCGCCACACCGTCGATCCGGACCGCCACATCGAGCGGGTCACCGAGCTG
CAAGAACTCTTCCTCACGCGCGTCGGGCTCGACATCGGCAAGGTGTGGGTCGCGGACGACGGCGCCGCGG
TGGCGGTCTGGACCACGCCGGAGAGCGTCGAAGCGGGGGCGGTGTTCGCCGAGATCGGCCCGCGCATGGC
CGAGTTGAGCGGTTCCCGGCTGGCCGCGCAGCAACAGATGGAAGGCCTCCTGGCGCCGCACCGGCCCAAG
GAGCCCGCGTGGTTCCTGGCCACCGTCGGCGTCTCGCCCGACCACCAGGGCAAGGGTCTGGGCAGCGCCG
TCGTGCTCCCCGGAGTGGAGGCGGCCGAGCGCGCCGGGGTGCCCGCCTTCCTGGAGACATCCGCGCCCCG
CAACCTCCCCTTCTACGAGCGGCTCGGCTTCACCGTCACCGCCGACGTCGAGGTGCCCGAAGGACCGCGC
ACCTGGTGCATGACCCGCAAGCCCGGTGCCTGACACGTGCTACGAGATTTCGATTCCACCGCCGCCTTCT
ATGAAAGGTTGGGCTTCGGAATCGTTTTCCGGGACGCCGGCTGGATGATCCTCCAGCGCGGGGATCTCAT
GCTGGAGTTCTTCGCCCACCCCAACTTGTTTATTGCAGCTTATAATGGTTACAAATAAAGCAATAGCATC
ACAAATTTCACAAATAAAGCATTTTTTTCACTGCATTCTAGTTGTGGTTTGTCCAAACTCATCAATGTAT
CTTATCATGTCTGTATACCGTCGACCTCTAGCTAGAGCTTGGCGTAATCATGGTCATTACCAATGCTTAA
TCAGTGAGGCACCTATCTCAGCGATCTGTCTATTTCGTTCATCCATAGTTGCCTGACTCCCCGTCGTGTA
GATAACTACGATACGGGAGGGCTTACCATCTGGCCCCAGCGCTGCGATGATACCGCGAGAACCACGCTCA
CCGGCTCCGGATTTATCAGCAATAAACCAGCCAGCCGGAAGGGCCGAGCGCAGAAGTGGTCCTGCAACTT
TATCCGCCTCCATCCAGTCTATTAATTGTTGCCGGGAAGCTAGAGTAAGTAGTTCGCCAGTTAATAGTTT
GCGCAACGTTGTTGCCATCGCTACAGGCATCGTGGTGTCACGCTCGTCGTTTGGTATGGCTTCATTCAGC
TCCGGTTCCCAACGATCAAGGCGAGTTACATGATCCCCCATGTTGTGCAAAAAAGCGGTTAGCTCCTTCG
GTCCTCCGATCGTTGTCAGAAGTAAGTTGGCCGCAGTGTTATCACTCATGGTTATGGCAGCACTGCATAA
TTCTCTTACTGTCATGCCATCCGTAAGATGCTTTTCTGTGACTGGTGAGTACTCAACCAAGTCATTCTGA
GAATAGTGTATGCGGCGACCGAGTTGCTCTTGCCCGGCGTCAATACGGGATAATACCGCGCCACATAGCA
GAACTTTAAAAGTGCTCATCATTGGAAAACGTTCTTCGGGGCGAAAACTCTCAAGGATCTTACCGCTGTT
GAGATCCAGTTCGATGTAACCCACTCGTGCACCCAACTGATCTTCAGCATCTTTTACTTTCACCAGCGTT
TCTGGGTGAGCAAAAACAGGAAGGCAAAATGCCGCAAAAAAGGGAATAAGGGCGACACGGAAATGTTGAA
TACTCATATTCTTCCTT
Features (pLannotate 1.2.2; 21 found; start..end, strand, type, name):
    119..143     -  CDS            KanR (fragment): aminoglycoside phosphotransferase; aph(3')-Ia; confers resistance to kanamycin
    254..842     +  rep_origin     ori: high-copy-number ColE1/pMB1/pBR322/pUC origin of replication
   1067..1084    +  terminator     rrnB T2 terminator (fragment): transcription terminator T2 from the E. coli rrnB gene
   1109..1128    -  CDS            lacZα (fragment): LacZα fragment of β-galactosidase; lacZ fragment
   1584..1600    +  protein_bind   lac operator: The lac repressor binds to the lac operator to inhibit transcription in E. coli. This inhibition can be relieved by adding lactose or isopropyl-β-D-thiogalactopyranoside (IPTG). lac repressor encoded by lacI
   1843..2146    +  enhancer       CMV enhancer: human cytomegalovirus immediate early enhancer
   2147..2350    +  promoter       CMV promoter: human cytomegalovirus (CMV) immediate early promoter
   2486..2529    +  intron         CMV intron (fragment): modified intron A from human cytomegalovirus
   2581..2599    +  promoter       SP6 promoter: promoter for bacteriophage SP6 RNA polymerase
   2603..2640    +  CDS            IgH signal sequence (fragment): signal sequence from the mouse immunoglobulin heavy chain variable region
   2749..4989    +  CDS            SIGLEC1 (fragment): SN_HUMAN - Also known as SN. Experimental evidence at protein level: Swiss-Prot protein existence level 1. Acts as an endocytic receptor mediating clathrin dependent endocytosis. Macrophage-restricted adhesion molecule that mediates sialic-acid dependent binding to lymphocytes, including granulocytes, monocytes, natural killer cells, B-cells and CD8 T-cells. Preferentially binds to alpha-2,3-linked sialic acid (By similarity). Binds to SPN/CD43 on T-cells (By similarity). May play a role in hemopoiesis. From Homo sapiens (Human).
   5005..5682    +  CDS            IGHG1 (fragment): IGHG1_HUMAN - Experimental evidence at protein level: Swiss-Prot protein existence level 1. Constant region of immunoglobulin heavy chains. Immunoglobulins, also known as antibodies, are membrane-bound or secreted glycoproteins produced by B lymphocytes. In the recognition phase of humoral immunity, the membrane-bound immunoglobulins serve as receptors which, upon binding of a specific antigen, trigger the clonal expansion and differentiation of B lymphocytes into immunoglobulins- secreting plasma cells. Secreted immunoglobulins mediate the effector phase of humoral immunity, which results in
   5897..6008    +  polyA_signal   bGH poly(A) signal: bovine growth hormone polyadenylation signal
   6009..6117    +  rep_origin     f1 ori (fragment): f1 bacteriophage origin of replication; arrow indicates direction of (+) strand synthesis
   6131..6460    +  promoter       SV40 promoter: SV40 enhancer and early promoter
   6508..6555    +  promoter       EM7 promoter: synthetic bacterial promoter&nbsp
   6574..7173    +  CDS            PuroR (fragment): puromycin N-acetyltransferase; pac from Streptomyces; confers resistance to puromycin
   7183..7308    +  CDS            ble (fragment): BLE_KLEPN - Experimental evidence at protein level: Swiss-Prot protein existence level 1. Binding protein with a strong affinity to the bleomycin family of antibiotics. Binds to CL990; an antimitotic-antibiotic compound. From Klebsiella pneumoniae.
   7303..7424    +  polyA_signal   SV40 poly(A) signal: SV40 polyadenylation signal
   7477..8337    -  CDS            AmpR: β-lactamase; bla; confers resistance to ampicillin, carbenicillin, and related antibiotics
   8340..89      -  promoter       AmpR promoter (fragment) (across the origin): bla
