[The description below was written by a language model from this plasmid's Addgene catalogue record and pLannotate feature annotations shown in this document.]
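Description:
pD649-HAsp-SIGLEC1(Trunc3)-Fc(DAPA)-AviTag-6xHis is a mammalian expression plasmid of about 8.3 kb, built on the pD649 backbone, that produces a secreted, tagged portion of the human SIGLEC1 (CD169, sialoadhesin) ectodomain. It is propagated in E. coli as a high-copy plasmid through a ColE1/pUC-type origin and is selected with ampicillin via a complete β-lactamase gene. The annotation also detects short kanamycin-resistance, lacZα, rrnB terminator and f1 origin fragments, which appear to be backbone remnants rather than functional parts. The depositor notes that some plasmids in this collection may carry an IS4-like transposase element upstream of the CMV promoter; no such feature is annotated here.

Expression is driven by the CMV immediate-early enhancer and promoter, followed by a fragment of CMV intron A. An SP6 promoter lies just upstream of the coding region and also serves as a sequencing primer site. The name indicates an HA signal peptide (HAsp), although the automated annotation labels a short leader-region match as an IgH signal sequence fragment. Either way, the leader directs the protein into the secretory pathway. The 2,241 bp SIGLEC1 insert, a partial extracellular domain (Trunc3), sits between retained NotI and AscI sites. It is fused in frame to a human IgG1 Fc carrying the D265A and P329A (DAPA) substitutions, which are generally used to reduce Fc effector binding. An AviTag for site-specific biotinylation and a 6xHis tag for purification follow, and the transcript ends at a bGH polyadenylation signal. A separate SV40/EM7-driven puromycin resistance cassette with an SV40 poly(A) could allow selection of transfected mammalian cells. The plasmid belongs to a collection made for producing recombinant ectodomains to screen interactions among human immunoglobulin-superfamily cell-surface proteins.
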