Addgene plasmid #156968: pD649-HAsp-SIGLEC1(Trunc3)-Fc(DAPA)-AviTag-6xHis
Purpose: Mammalian expression of cell-surface protein partial extracellular domain fused to Fc(DAPA)-Avi-6xHis. Protein is secreted from cells.
Depositing lab: Chris Garcia. Depositing organization: Stanford University. Publication: A Human IgSF Cell-Surface Interactome Reveals a Complex Network of Protein-Protein Interactions. Wojtowicz WM, Vielmetter J, Fernandes RA, Siepe DH, Eastman CL, Chisholm GB, Cox S, Klock H, Anderson PW, Rue SM, Miller JJ, Glaser SM, Bragstad ML, Vance J, Lam AW, Lesley SA, Zinn K, Garcia KC. Cell. 2020 Aug 20;182(4):1027-1043.e17. doi: 10.1016/j.cell.2020.07.025. PubMed 32822567.
Backbone
  Vector backbone: pD649
  Backbone size w/o insert (bp): 6106
  Vector type: Mammalian Expression
Growth in bacteria
  Bacterial resistance: Ampicillin, 100 μg/mL
  Growth temperature: 37°C
  Growth strain: DH5alpha
  Copy number: High Copy
Gene/Insert
  Gene/Insert name: SIGLEC1 (alt name: SN)
  Species: H. sapiens (human)
  Insert size (bp): 2241
  Mutation: Fc region of human IgG contains D265A and P329A mutations (DAPA)
  Entrez Gene: SIGLEC1 (a.k.a. CD169, SIGLEC-1, SN)
  Promoter: CMV/SP6
  Tag / fusion protein: Fc(DAPA)-AviTag-6xHis (C terminal on backbone)
  Cloning method: Restriction Enzyme; 5′ cloning site GCGGCCGC (not destroyed); 3′ cloning site GGCGCGCC (not destroyed)
  Sequencing primers: 5′ ATTTAGGTGACACTATAG; 3′ CACGTACCAGTTGAACTTCACC
Resource information
  A portion of this plasmid was derived from a plasmid made by: synthesis by ThermoFisher
Terms and licenses: Academic/Nonprofit Terms; Industry Terms: Not Available to Industry
Depositor comments: Some plasmids in this collection may have an IS4-like element ISVsa5 family transposase upstream of the CMV promoter.
How to cite: pD649-HAsp-SIGLEC1(Trunc3)-Fc(DAPA)-AviTag-6xHis was a gift from Chris Garcia (Addgene plasmid # 156968 ; http://n2t.net/addgene:156968 ; RRID:Addgene_156968)
