>Addgene plasmid #156968 | pD649-HAsp-SIGLEC1(Trunc3)-Fc(DAPA)-AviTag-6xHis | depositor partial sequence | sequence record 303046 | insert (extracellular domain truncation)
GGTGCTTGGGTTCAAGTTTCTCCATCTCCTGAGCTGCAAGAGGGCCAAGCCGTGGTGCTGTCTTGTCAGG
TTCACACAGGCGTGCCAGAGGGCACCAGCTACAGATGGTACAGAGATGGCCAGCCTCTGCAAGAGAGCAC
CAGCGCCACACTGAGATTCGCCGCCATCACACTGACACAGGCTGGCGCCTATCACTGCCAAGCTCAGGCT
CCAGGATCTGCCACAACATCTCTGGCCGCTCCTATCAGCCTGCACGTGTCATATGCCCCTAGACACGTGA
CCCTGACCACACTGATGGATACAGGCCCTGGCAGACTGGGCCTGCTGCTGTGTAGAGTGGATAGCGATCC
TCCTGCTCAGCTGCGACTGCTGCATGGCGATAGACTGGTGGCCTCTACACTGCAAGGCGTTGGAGGACCT
GAGGGCAGCTCTCCTAGACTGCATGTGGCCGTGGCTCCCAACACACTGAGGCTGGAAATTCACGGCGCCA
TGCTGGAAGATGAGGGCGTGTACATCTGCGAGGCCAGCAATACTCTCGGACAGGCCTCTGCCTCTGCCGA
CTTTGATGCTCAGGCCGTGAACGTGCAAGTGTGGCCTGGCGCCACAGTTAGAGAGGGCCAGCTGGTCAAT
CTGACCTGCCTCGTGTGGACAACACACCCCGCTCAGCTGACCTACACCTGGTATCAGGACGGCCAGCAGA
GACTGGACGCCCACTCTATCCCTCTGCCTAATGTGACAGTGCGGGACGCCACCTCCTACAGATGTGGTGT
TGGACCTCCTGGCAGAGCCCCTAGGCTGAGCAGACCTATCACACTGGACGTGCTGTACGCCCCTCGGAAC
CTGAGACTGACCTACCTGCTGGAATCTCATGGCGGACAGCTGGCTCTGGTGCTGTGCACTGTTGACAGCA
GACCACCAGCTCAGCTGGCACTGTCTCATGCTGGTAGACTGCTGGCTTCTAGCACAGCCGCCAGCGTGCC
CAATACTCTGAGACTGGAACTGAGAGGCCCTCAGCCAAGAGATGAGGGATTCTACAGCTGCAGCGCCAGA
TCTCCTCTGGGACAAGCCAACACCTCTCTGGAACTCAGACTGGAAGGCGTCAGAGTGATTCTGGCCCCTG
AAGCCGCTGTTCCTGAAGGCGCTCCAATCACCGTGACCTGTGCTGATCCAGCCGCTCATGCCCCTACACT
GTATACTTGGTATCACAACGGCCGGTGGCTGCAAGAAGGACCTGCTGCCTCTCTGAGCTTCCTGGTGGCT
ACAAGAGCACACGCAGGCGCCTATAGCTGTCAGGCACAAGATGCCCAGGGCACAAGAAGCAGTAGACCTG
CCGCTCTGCAGGTCCTGTACGCTCCTCAAGATGCCGTGCTGAGCAGCTTCAGAGATAGCCGGGCCAGATC
CATGGCCGTGATCCAGTGTACCGTGGACTCTGAACCTCCTGCCGAACTGGCCCTGAGCCACGATGGAAAA
GTGCTGGCCACAAGCAGCGGCGTGCACTCTTTGGCATCTGGCACAGGACATGTGCAGGTCGCCAGAAACG
CCCTGAGACTCCAGGTGCAGGATGTGCCTGCTGGCGACGATACCTACGTGTGCACTGCCCAAAATCTGCT
GGGCAGCATCAGCACCATCGGCAGACTGCAAGTGGAAGGGGCTAGAGTGGTGGCCGAACCTGGACTGGAT
GTTCCAGAAGGGGCCGCACTGAACCTGTCCTGCAGACTTCTCGGAGGACCAGGACCAGTGGGCAATAGCA
CCTTCGCCTGGTTCTGGAACGACAGAAGGCTGCACGCTGAGCCCGTTCCTACACTGGCCTTTACACACGT
GGCCAGAGCACAGGCCGGCATGTATCATTGTCTGGCCGAACTGCCTACAGGCGCTGCTGCTTCTGCTCCC
GTGATGCTGAGAGTGCTGTACCCTCCTAAGACACCCACCATGATGGTGTTCGTGGAACCCGAAGGCGGCC
TGAGAGGCATCCTGGATTGCAGAGTGGATTCCGAGCCTCTGGCTTCTCTGACACTGCATCTGGGCTCCAG
ACTGGTCGCATCTTCTCAGCCTCAAGGCGCCCCTGCCGAGCCTCATATTCATGTGCTGGCAAGCCCCAAC
GCTCTGAGAGTGGACATTGAAGCCCTGCGGCCTTCTGACCAGGGCGAGTATATCTGTAGCGCCAGCAACG
TGCTGGGCTCCGCCAGCACAAGCACATATTTTGGAGTGCGGGCCCTGCACCGGCTGCACCAGTTTCAACA
A
